>Addgene plasmid #193216 | Lenti-sgFlt4#2/Cre | addgene full sequence | sequence record 379493 | Addgene NGS Result
GACATTGATTATTGACTAGTTATTAATAGTAATCAATTACGGGGTCATTAGTTCATAGCCCATATATGGA
GTTCCGCGTTACATAACTTACGGTAAATGGCCCGCCTGGCTGACCGCCCAACGACCCCCGCCCATTGACG
TCAATAATGACGTATGTTCCCATAGTAACGCCAATAGGGACTTTCCATTGACGTCAATGGGTGGAGTATT
TACGGTAAACTGCCCACTTGGCAGTACATCAAGTGTATCATATGCCAAGTACGCCCCCTATTGACGTCAA
TGACGGTAAATGGCCCGCCTGGCATTATGCCCAGTACATGACCTTATGGGACTTTCCTACTTGGCAGTAC
ATCTACGTATTAGTCATCGCTATTACCATGGTGATGCGGTTTTGGCAGTACATCAATGGGCGTGGATAGC
GGTTTGACTCACGGGGATTTCCAAGTCTCCACCCCATTGACGTCAATGGGAGTTTGTTTTGGCACCAAAA
TCAACGGGACTTTCCAAAATGTCGTAACAACTCCGCCCCATTGACGCAAATGGGCGGTAGGCGTGTACGG
TGGGAGGTCTATATAAGCAGCGCGTTTTGCCTGTACTGGGTCTCTCTGGTTAGACCAGATCTGAGCCTGG
GAGCTCTCTGGCTAACTAGGGAACCCACTGCTTAAGCCTCAATAAAGCTTGCCTTGAGTGCTTCAAGTAG
TGTGTGCCCGTCTGTTGTGTGACTCTGGTAACTAGAGATCCCTCAGACCCTTTTAGTCAGTGTGGAAAAT
CTCTAGCAGTGGCGCCCGAACAGGGACTTGAAAGCGAAAGGGAAACCAGAGGAGCTCTCTCGACGCAGGA
CTCGGCTTGCTGAAGCGCGCACGGCAAGAGGCGAGGGGCGGCGACTGGTGAGTACGCCAAAAATTTTGAC
TAGCGGAGGCTAGAAGGAGAGAGATGGGTGCGAGAGCGTCAGTATTAAGCGGGGGAGAATTAGATCGCGA
TGGGAAAAAATTCGGTTAAGGCCAGGGGGAAAGAAAAAATATAAATTAAAACATATAGTATGGGCAAGCA
GGGAGCTAGAACGATTCGCAGTTAATCCTGGCCTGTTAGAAACATCAGAAGGCTGTAGACAAATACTGGG
ACAGCTACAACCATCCCTTCAGACAGGATCAGAAGAACTTAGATCATTATATAATACAGTAGCAACCCTC
TATTGTGTGCATCAAAGGATAGAGATAAAAGACACCAAGGAAGCTTTAGACAAGATAGAGGAAGAGCAAA
ACAAAAGTAAGACCACCGCACAGCAAGCGGCCGGCCGCTGATCTTCAGACCTGGAGGAGGAGATATGAGG
GACAATTGGAGAAGTGAATTATATAAATATAAAGTAGTAAAAATTGAACCATTAGGAGTAGCACCCACCA
AGGCAAAGAGAAGAGTGGTGCAGAGAGAAAAAAGAGCAGTGGGAATAGGAGCTTTGTTCCTTGGGTTCTT
GGGAGCAGCAGGAAGCACTATGGGCGCAGCGTCAATGACGCTGACGGTACAGGCCAGACAATTATTGTCT
GGTATAGTGCAGCAGCAGAACAATTTGCTGAGGGCTATTGAGGCGCAACAGCATCTGTTGCAACTCACAG
TCTGGGGCATCAAGCAGCTCCAGGCAAGAATCCTGGCTGTGGAAAGATACCTAAAGGATCAACAGCTCCT
GGGGATTTGGGGTTGCTCTGGAAAACTCATTTGCACCACTGCTGTGCCTTGGAATGCTAGTTGGAGTAAT
AAATCTCTGGAACAGATTTGGAATCACACGACCTGGATGGAGTGGGACAGAGAAATTAACAATTACACAA
GCTTAATACACTCCTTAATTGAAGAATCGCAAAACCAGCAAGAAAAGAATGAACAAGAATTATTGGAATT
AGATAAATGGGCAAGTTTGTGGAATTGGTTTAACATAACAAATTGGCTGTGGTATATAAAATTATTCATA
ATGATAGTAGGAGGCTTGGTAGGTTTAAGAATAGTTTTTGCTGTACTTTCTATAGTGAATAGAGTTAGGC
AGGGATATTCACCATTATCGTTTCAGACCCACCTCCCAACCCCGAGGGGACCCGACAGGCCCGAAGGAAT
AGAAGAAGAAGGTGGAGAGAGAGACAGAGACAGATCCATTCGATTAGTGAACGGATCGGCACTGCGTGCG
CCAATTCTGCAGACAAATGGCAGTATTCATCCACAATTTTAAAAGAAAAGGGGGGATTGGGGGGTACAGT
GCAGGGGAAAGAATAGTAGACATAATAGCAACAGACATACAAACTAAAGAATTACAAAAACAAATTACAA
AAATTCAAAATTTTCGGGTTTATTACAGGGACAGCAGAGATCCAGTTTGGTTAGTACCGGGCCCGCTCTA
GCCCTGCAGGAACTGTTTAAACTGTGAGGGCCTATTTCCCATGATTCCTTCATATTTGCATATACGATAC
AAGGCTGTTAGAGAGATAATTGGAATTAATTTGACTGTAAACACAAAGATATTAGTACAAAATACGTGAC
GTAGAAAGTAATAATTTCTTGGGTAGTTTGCAGTTTTAAAATTATGTTTTAAAATGGACTATCATATGCT
TACCGTAACTTGAAAGTATTTCGATTTCTTGGCTTTATATATCTTGTGGAAAGGACCAAACACCGCGGTT
CCGGGAAAGCACAGGTTTAAGAGCTATGCTGGAAACAGCATAGCAAGTTTAAATAAGGCTAGTCCGTTAT
CAACTTGAAAAAGTGGCACCGAGTCGGTGCTTTTTTGTTTGGCGCGCCTATGGCTTAATTAACATGGCGG
CCGCATTCTACCGGGTAGGGGAGGCGCTTTTCCCAAGGCAGTCTGGAGCATGCGCTTTAGCAGCCCCGCT
GGGCACTTGGCGCTACACAAGTGGCCTCTGGCCTCGCACACATTCCACATCCACCGGTAGGCGCCAACCG
GCTCCGTTCTTTGGTGGCCCCTTCGCGCCACCTTCTACTCCTCCCCTAGTCAGGAAGTTCCCCCCCGCCC
CGCAGCTCGCGTCGTGCAGGACGTGACAAATGGAAGTAGCACGTCTCACTAGTCTCGTGCAGATGGACAG
CACCGCTGAGCAATGGAAGCGGGTAGGCCTTTGGGGCAGCGGCCAATAGCAGCTTTGCTCCTTCGCTTTC
TGGGCTCAGAGGCTGGGAAGGGGTGGGTCCGGGGGCGGGCTCAGGGGCGGGCTCAGGGGCGGGGCGGGCG
CCCGAAGGTCCTCCGGAGGCCCGGCATTCTGCACGCTTCAAAAGCGCACGTCTGCCGCGCTGTTCTCCTC
TTCCTCATCTCCGGGACCCGGGATGCCCAAGAAGAAGAGGAAGGTGTCCAATTTACTGACCGTACACCAA
AATTTGCCTGCATTACCGGTCGATGCAACGAGTGATGAGGTTCGCAAGAACCTGATGGACATGTTCAGGG
ATCGCCAGGCGTTTTCTGAGCATACCTGGAAAATGCTTCTGTCCGTTTGCCGGTCGTGGGCGGCATGGTG
CAAGTTGAATAACCGGAAATGGTTTCCCGCAGAACCTGAAGATGTTCGCGATTATCTTCTATATCTTCAG
GCGCGCGGTCTGGCAGTAAAAACTATCCAGCAACATTTGGGCCAGCTAAACATGCTTCATCGTCGGTCCG
GGCTGCCACGACCAAGTGACAGCAATGCTGTTTCACTGGTTATGCGGCGGATCCGAAAAGAAAACGTTGA
TGCCGGTGAACGTGCAAAACAGGCTCTAGCGTTCGAACGCACTGATTTCGACCAGGTTCGTTCACTCATG
GAAAATAGCGATCGCTGCCAGGATATACGTAATCTGGCATTTCTGGGGATTGCTTATAACACCCTGTTAC
GTATAGCCGAAATTGCCAGGATCAGGGTTAAAGATATCTCACGTACTGACGGTGGGAGAATGTTAATCCA
TATTGGCAGAACGAAAACGCTGGTTAGCACCGCAGGTGTAGAGAAGGCACTTAGCCTGGGGGTAACTAAA
CTGGTCGAGCGATGGATTTCCGTCTCTGGTGTAGCTGATGATCCGAATAACTACCTGTTTTGCCGGGTCA
GAAAAAATGGTGTTGCCGCGCCATCTGCCACCAGCCAGCTATCAACTCGCGCCCTGGAAGGGATTTTTGA
AGCAACTCATCGATTGATTTACGGCGCTAAGGATGACTCTGGTCAGAGATACCTGGCCTGGTCTGGACAC
AGTGCCCGTGTCGGAGCCGCGCGAGATATGGCCCGCGCTGGAGTTTCAATACCGGAGATCATGCAAGCTG
GTGGCTGGACCAATGTAAATATTGTCATGAACTATATCCGTAACCTGGATAGTGAAACAGGGGCAATGGT
GCGCCTGCTGGAAGATGGCGATTAGCCATGTTTAAGGGTTCCGGTTCCACTAGGTACAATTCGATATCAA
GCTTATCGATAATCAACCTCTGGATTACAAAATTTGTGAAAGATTGACTGGTATTCTTAACTATGTTGCT
CCTTTTACGCTATGTGGATACGCTGCTTTAATGCCTTTGTATCATGCTATTGCTTCCCGTATGGCTTTCA
TTTTCTCCTCCTTGTATAAATCCTGGTTGCTGTCTCTTTATGAGGAGTTGTGGCCCGTTGTCAGGCAACG
TGGCGTGGTGTGCACTGTGTTTGCTGACGCAACCCCCACTGGTTGGGGCATTGCCACCACCTGTCAGCTC
CTTTCCGGGACTTTCGCTTTCCCCCTCCCTATTGCCACGGCGGAACTCATCGCCGCCTGCCTTGCCCGCT
GCTGGACAGGGGCTCGGCTGTTGGGCACTGACAATTCCGTGGTGTTGTCGGGGAAATCATCGTCCTTTCC
TTGGCTGCTCGCCTGTGTTGCCACCTGGATTCTGCGCGGGACGTCCTTCTGCTACGTCCCTTCGGCCCTC
AATCCAGCGGACCTTCCTTCCCGCGGCCTGCTGCCGGCTCTGCGGCCTCTTCCGCGTCTTCGCCTTCGCC
CTCAGACGAGTCGGATCTCCCTTTGGGCCGCCTCCCCGCATCGATACCGTCGACCTCGATCGAGACCTAG
AAAAACATGGAGCAATCACAAGTAGCAATACAGCAGCTACCAATGCTGATTGTGCCTGGCTAGAAGCACA
AGAGGAGGAGGAGGTGGGTTTTCCAGTCACACCTCAGGTACCTTTAAGACCAATGACTTACAAGGCAGCT
GTAGATCTTAGCCACTTTTTAAAAGAAAAGGGGGGACTGGAAGGGCTAATTCACTCCCAACGAAGACAAG
ATATCCTTGATCTGTGGATCTACCACACACAAGGCTACTTCCCTGATTGGCAGAACTACACACCAGGGCC
AGGGATCAGATATCCACTGACCTTTGGATGGTGCTACAAGCTAGTACCAGTTGAGCAAGAGAAGGTAGAA
GAAGCCAATGAAGGAGAGAACACCCGCTTGTTACACCCTGTGAGCCTGCATGGGATGGATGACCCGGAGA
GAGAAGTATTAGAGTGGAGGTTTGACAGCCGCCTAGCATTTCATCACATGGCCCGAGAGCTGCATCCGGA
CTGTACTGGGTCTCTCTGGTTAGACCAGATCTGAGCCTGGGAGCTCTCTGGCTAACTAGGGAACCCACTG
CTTAAGCCTCAATAAAGCTTGCCTTGAGTGCTTCAAGTAGTGTGTGCCCGTCTGTTGTGTGACTCTGGTA
ACTAGAGATCCCTCAGACCCTTTTAGTCAGTGTGGAAAATCTCTAGCAGCATGTGAGCAAAAGGCCAGCA
AAAGGCCAGGAACCGTAAAAAGGCCGCGTTGCTGGCGTTTTTCCATAGGCTCCGCCCCCCTGACGAGCAT
CACAAAAATCGACGCTCAAGTCAGAGGTGGCGAAACCCGACAGGACTATAAAGATACCAGGCGTTTCCCC
CTGGAAGCTCCCTCGTGCGCTCTCCTGTTCCGACCCTGCCGCTTACCGGATACCTGTCCGCCTTTCTCCC
TTCGGGAAGCGTGGCGCTTTCTCATAGCTCACGCTGTAGGTATCTCAGTTCGGTGTAGGTCGTTCGCTCC
AAGCTGGGCTGTGTGCACGAACCCCCCGTTCAGCCCGACCGCTGCGCCTTATCCGGTAACTATCGTCTTG
AGTCCAACCCGGTAAGACACGACTTATCGCCACTGGCAGCAGCCACTGGTAACAGGATTAGCAGAGCGAG
GTATGTAGGCGGTGCTACAGAGTTCTTGAAGTGGTGGCCTAACTACGGCTACACTAGAAGAACAGTATTT
GGTATCTGCGCTCTGCTGAAGCCAGTTACCTTCGGAAAAAGAGTTGGTAGCTCTTGATCCGGCAAACAAA
CCACCGCTGGTAGCGGTGGTTTTTTTGTTTGCAAGCAGCAGATTACGCGCAGAAAAAAAGGATCTCAAGA
AGATCCTTTGATCTTTTCTACGGGGTCTGACGCTCAGTGGAACGAAAACTCACGTTAAGGGATTTTGGTC
ATGAGATTATCAAAAAGGATCTTCACCTAGATCCTTTTAAATTAAAAATGAAGTTTTAAATCAATCTAAA
GTATATATGAGTAAACTTGGTCTGACAGTTACCAATGCTTAATCAGTGAGGCACCTATCTCAGCGATCTG
TCTATTTCGTTCATCCATAGTTGCCTGACTCCCCGTCGTGTAGATAACTACGATACGGGAGGGCTTACCA
TCTGGCCCCAGTGCTGCAATGATACCGCGAGACCCACGCTCACCGGCTCCAGATTTATCAGCAATAAACC
AGCCAGCCGGAAGGGCCGAGCGCAGAAGTGGTCCTGCAACTTTATCCGCCTCCATCCAGTCTATTAATTG
TTGCCGGGAAGCTAGAGTAAGTAGTTCGCCAGTTAATAGTTTGCGCAACGTTGTTGCCATTGCTACAGGC
ATCGTGGTGTCACGCTCGTCGTTTGGTATGGCTTCATTCAGCTCCGGTTCCCAACGATCAAGGCGAGTTA
CATGATCCCCCATGTTGTGCAAAAAAGCGGTTAGCTCCTTCGGTCCTCCGATCGTTGTCAGAAGTAAGTT
GGCCGCAGTGTTATCACTCATGGTTATGGCAGCACTGCATAATTCTCTTACTGTCATGCCATCCGTAAGA
TGCTTTTCTGTGACTGGTGAGTACTCAACCAAGTCATTCTGAGAATAGTGTATGCGGCGACCGAGTTGCT
CTTGCCCGGCGTCAATACGGGATAATACCGCGCCACATAGCAGAACTTTAAAAGTGCTCATCATTGGAAA
ACGTTCTTCGGGGCGAAAACTCTCAAGGATCTTACCGCTGTTGAGATCCAGTTCGATGTAACCCACTCGT
GCACCCAACTGATCTTCAGCATCTTTTACTTTCACCAGCGTTTCTGGGTGAGCAAAAACAGGAAGGCAAA
ATGCCGCAAAAAAGGGAATAAGGGCGACACGGAAATGTTGAATACTCATACTCTTCCTTTTTCAATATTA
TTGAAGCATTTATCAGGGTTATTGTCTCATGAGCGGATACATATTTGAATGTATTTAGAAAAATAAACAA
ATAGGGGTTCCGCGCACATTTCCCCGAAAAGTGCCACCTGACGTCGACGGATCGGGAGATCTCCCGATCC
CCTATGGTGCACTCTCAGTACAATCTGCTCTGATGCCGCATAGTTAAGCCAGTATCTGCTCCCTGCTTGT
GTGTTGGAGGTCGCTGAGTAGTGCGCGAGCAAAATTTAAGCTACAACAAGGCAAGGCTTGACCGACAATT
GCATGAAGAATCTGCTTAGGGTTAGGCGTTTTGCGCTGCTTCGCGATGTACGGGCCAGATATACGCGTT
Features (pLannotate 1.2.2; 21 found; start..end, strand, type, name):
      1..380     +  enhancer       CMV enhancer: human cytomegalovirus immediate early enhancer
    381..580     +  promoter       CMV promoter: human cytomegalovirus (CMV) immediate early promoter
    598..778     +  LTR            5' LTR (truncated): truncated 5' long terminal repeat (LTR) from HIV-1
    825..950     +  misc_feature   HIV-1 Ψ: packaging signal of human immunodeficiency virus type 1
    934..1272    +  CDS            HIV-1 gag (fragment): gag protein from human immunodeficiency virus 1; gag
   1447..1680    +  misc_feature   RRE: The Rev response element (RRE) of HIV-1 allows for Rev-dependent mRNA export from the nucleus to the cytoplasm.
   2057..2157    +  CDS            Rev (fragment): human immunodeficiency virus 1 (HIV-1) Rev protein; rev; enhances nuclear export of unspliced and incompletely spliced viral mRNAs
   2207..2324    +  misc_feature   cPPT/CTS: central polypurine tract and central termination sequence of HIV-1
   2406..2646    +  promoter       U6 promoter: RNA polymerase III promoter for human U6 snRNA
   2693..2760    +  misc_RNA       tracrRNA (fragment): trans-activating CRISPR RNA for the Streptococcus pyogenes CRISPR/Cas9 system
   2813..3305    +  promoter       PGK promoter: mouse phosphoglycerate kinase 1 promoter
   3335..4365    +  CDS            Cre (fragment): site-specific recombinase Cre is a site-specific recombinase from bacteriophage P1. Recombination occurs at loxP sequences.
   4398..4421    +  misc_feature   MCS (fragment): pBluescript multiple cloning site
   4421..5009    +  misc_feature   WPRE: woodchuck hepatitis virus posttranscriptional regulatory element
   5010..5029    +  misc_feature   MCS (fragment): pBluescript multiple cloning site
   5031..5531    +  CDS            nef (fragment): NEF_HV1LA - Experimental evidence at protein level: Swiss-Prot protein existence level 1. Extracellular Nef protein targets CD4(+) T-lymphocytes for apoptosis by interacting with CXCR4 surface receptors. From Human immunodeficiency virus type 1 group M subtype B (isolate Lai) (HIV-1).
   5538..5718    +  LTR            5' LTR (truncated): truncated 5' long terminal repeat (LTR) from HIV-1
   5780..6368    -  rep_origin     ori: high-copy-number ColE1/pMB1/pBR322/pUC origin of replication
   6539..7399    -  CDS            AmpR: β-lactamase; bla; confers resistance to ampicillin, carbenicillin, and related antibiotics
   7400..7504    -  promoter       AmpR promoter: bla
   7563..7615    -  misc_feature   bom (fragment): basis of mobility region from pBR322
