[The description below was written by a language model from this plasmid's Addgene catalogue record and pLannotate feature annotations shown in this document.]
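Description:
Lenti-sgFlt4#2/Cre is an HIV-1-derived lentiviral transfer plasmid of about 7.8 kb built on the pLL3.3 backbone. It delivers a CRISPR guide RNA and Cre recombinase together from a single integrating provirus. In bacteria it is maintained through a high-copy ColE1/pUC-type origin and selected with ampicillin via the β-lactamase gene.

The viral portion begins with a CMV enhancer/promoter fused to a truncated 5' LTR, a chimeric arrangement that typically drives genomic RNA transcription in packaging cells. This is followed by the Ψ packaging signal with a gag fragment, the Rev response element for nuclear export of the unspliced genome, and the cPPT/CTS element that aids nuclear import and transduction. Two expression units sit between the LTRs. In the first, a human U6 RNA polymerase III promoter transcribes a 20-nt spacer targeting mouse Flt4 (which encodes VEGFR-3), joined to the Streptococcus pyogenes sgRNA scaffold. In the second, the mouse PGK promoter drives Cre, with a downstream WPRE to enhance transcript stability and expression. A nef-derived fragment and a second truncated LTR close the provirus.

No Cas9 is annotated on the plasmid, so the nuclease must be supplied by the target cell or animal. A typical setting would be mice carrying Cre-activated Cas9 and floxed tumor suppressor alleles, although the record does not name a strain. There, Cre would initiate recombination while the sgRNA disrupts Flt4 in the same transduced cells. The associated publication describes a multiplexed in vivo approach to identifying driver genes in small cell lung cancer, and the "#2" in the name suggests this is one of several guides against Flt4.
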