Addgene plasmid #193216: Lenti-sgFlt4#2/Cre
Purpose: Lentiviral vector expressing Cre recombinase (driven by mPGK promoter) and an sgRNA against the mouse Flt4 gene
Depositing lab: Julien Sage. Depositing organization: Stanford University. Publication: A multiplexed in vivo approach to identify driver genes in small cell lung cancer. Lee MC, Cai H, Murray CW, Li C, Shue YT, Andrejka L, He AL, Holzem AME, Drainas AP, Ko JH, Coles GL, Kong C, Zhu S, Zhu C, Wang J, van de Rijn M, Petrov DA, Winslow MM, Sage J. Cell Rep. 2023 Jan 13;42(1):111990. doi: 10.1016/j.celrep.2023.111990. PubMed 36640300.
Backbone
  Vector backbone: pLL3.3
  Vector type: Mammalian Expression, Lentiviral, CRISPR
Growth in bacteria
  Bacterial resistance: Ampicillin, 100 μg/mL
  Growth temperature: 37°C
  Growth strain: NEB Stable
  Copy number: High Copy
Gene/Insert
  Gene/Insert name: sgFlt4#2
  gRNA/shRNA sequence: GCGGTTCCGGGAAAGCACAG
  Species: M. musculus (mouse)
  Insert size (bp): 20
  Entrez Gene: Flt4 (a.k.a. Chy, Flt-4, VEGFR-3, VEGFR3)
  Promoter: U6
  Cloning method: Restriction Enzyme; 5′ cloning site Unknown (unknown if destroyed); 3′ cloning site Unknown (unknown if destroyed)
Terms and licenses: Academic/Nonprofit Terms; Industry Terms: Not Available to Industry
Depositor comments: Please visit https://www.biorxiv.org/content/10.1101/2022.03.28.485708v1 for bioRxiv preprint.
How to cite: Lenti-sgFlt4#2/Cre was a gift from Julien Sage (Addgene plasmid # 193216 ; http://n2t.net/addgene:193216 ; RRID:Addgene_193216)
